Addgene plasmid #132070: pDONR221_SLC38A9
Purpose: Gateway entry clone with codon-optimized ORF sequence for subcloning into custom expression vectors
Depositing lab: RESOLUTE Consortium & Giulio Superti-Furga. Depositing organization: CeMM Research Center for Molecular Medicine. Publication: The RESOLUTE consortium: unlocking SLC transporters for drug discovery. Superti-Furga G, Lackner D, Wiedmer T, Ingles-Prieto A, Barbosa B, Girardi E, Goldmann U, Gurtl B, Klavins K, Klimek C, Lindinger S, Lineiro-Retes E, Muller AC, Onstein S, Redinger G, Reil D, Sedlyarov V, Wolf G, Crawford M, Everley R, ... Steppan CM. Nat Rev Drug Discov. 2020 Jul;19(7):429-430. doi: 10.1038/d41573-020-00056-6. PubMed 32265506.
Backbone
  Vector backbone: pDONR221
  Backbone manufacturer: Thermo Fisher Scientific
  Backbone size w/o insert (bp): 2550
  Vector type: Mammalian Expression
Growth in bacteria
  Bacterial resistance: Kanamycin, 50 μg/mL
  Growth temperature: 37°C
  Growth strain: Stbl3
  Copy number: High Copy
Gene/Insert
  Gene/Insert name: SLC38A9 (alt name: FLJ90709)
  Species: H. sapiens (human)
  Insert size (bp): 1683
  Entrez Gene: SLC38A9 (a.k.a. URLC11)
  Cloning method: Gateway Cloning
  Sequencing primers: 5′ M13-fwd; 3′ M13-rev
Terms and licenses: Academic/Nonprofit Terms; Industry Terms
Depositor comments: For more information on the full Resolute plasmid collection, please see www.addgene.org/depositor-collections/re-solute/. Please provide your feedback on this plasmid to the RESOLUTE consortium by filling out their RESOLUTE repository feedback form: https://forms.office.com/Pages/ResponsePage.aspx?id=0e05yklzmkS7rjFGQL4N7z4feCLQvEJAmVcOCM_u885UN1JJRko0Ukg4TVQwNTZLOUxPQVJWT1NHUCQlQCN0PWcu
How to cite: pDONR221_SLC38A9 was a gift from RESOLUTE Consortium & Giulio Superti-Furga (Addgene plasmid # 132070 ; http://n2t.net/addgene:132070 ; RRID:Addgene_132070)
