[The description below was written by a language model from this plasmid's Addgene catalogue record and pLannotate feature annotations shown in this document.]
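Description:
pDONR221_SLC38A9 is a Gateway entry clone built on the pDONR221 backbone and carrying a codon-optimized open reading frame for human SLC38A9 (also known as URLC11 or FLJ90709), a member of the solute carrier family. The sequenced plasmid is 4,233 nt, and the 1,683 bp coding sequence lies between attL1 and attL2 recombination sites. This is the arrangement expected after a BP reaction has placed an ORF into a donor vector. The plasmid is maintained in E. coli at high copy from a ColE1/pUC-type origin and is selected with kanamycin through an aminoglycoside phosphotransferase (KanR) gene.

Although the catalogue lists the vector type as mammalian expression, the feature table shows no eukaryotic promoter, polyadenylation signal or epitope tag around the insert, so the clone serves as a transfer intermediate rather than an expression plasmid. The rrnB T1 and T2 terminators upstream of attL1 insulate the insert from read-through transcription from the backbone in bacteria. A T7 promoter sits just beyond attL2 in the reverse orientation. The short lacI and lacZα fragments that were annotated are backbone remnants and are unlikely to be functional. M13 forward and reverse priming sites flank the cassette for sequence verification.

The intended use is an LR Clonase reaction, in which the attL sites recombine with the attR sites of a destination vector. This moves the SLC38A9 ORF, in a defined orientation, into whichever promoter, tag or delivery context the user chooses. The plasmid belongs to a consortium collection of solute carrier entry clones assembled to support functional studies and drug discovery on SLC transporters.
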