Features (pLannotate 1.2.2; 10 found; start..end, strand, type, name):
    121..213     +  CDS            lacI (fragment): lac repressor; lacI; The lac repressor binds to the lac operator to inhibit transcription in E. coli. This inhibition can be relieved by adding lactose or isopropyl-β-D-thiogalactopyranoside (IPTG).
    268..295     -  terminator     rrnB T2 terminator: transcription terminator T2 from the E. coli rrnB gene
    427..470     +  terminator     rrnB T1 terminator: Escherichia coli rrnB; transcription terminator T1 from the E. coli rrnB gene
    517..553     -  CDS            lacZα (fragment): LacZα fragment of β-galactosidase; lacZ fragment
    569..668     +  protein_bind   attL1: mutant version of attL; recombination site for the Gateway® LR reaction LR Clonase™
    674..2356    +  CDS            SLC38A9: S38A9_HUMAN - Also known as URLC11 From Homo sapiens (Human).
   2358..2457    -  protein_bind   attL2: mutant version of attL; recombination site for the Gateway® LR reaction LR Clonase™
   2475..2493    -  promoter       T7 promoter: promoter for bacteriophage T7 RNA polymerase
   2627..3436    +  CDS            KanR: aminoglycoside phosphotransferase; aph(3')-Ia; confers resistance to kanamycin in bacteria or G418 (Geneticin®) in eukaryotes
   3583..4171    +  rep_origin     ori: high-copy-number ColE1/pMB1/pBR322/pUC origin of replication
>Addgene plasmid #132070 | pDONR221_SLC38A9 | addgene full sequence | sequence record 262938 | Addgene NGS Result
CTTTCCTGCGTTATCCCCTGATTCTGTGGATAACCGTATTACCGCCTTTGAGTGAGCTGATACCGCTCGC
CGCAGCCGAACGACCGAGCGCAGCGAGTCAGTGAGCGAGGAAGCGGAAGAGCGCCCAATACGCAAACCGC
CTCTCCCCGCGCGTTGGCCGATTCATTAATGCAGCTGGCACGACAGGTTTCCCGACTGGAAAGCGGGCAG
TGAGCGCAACGCAATTAATACGCGTACCGCTAGCCAGGAAGAGTTTGTAGAAACGCAAAAAGGCCATCCG
TCAGGATGGCCTTCTGCTTAGTTTGATGCCTGGCAGTTTATGGCGGGCGTCCTGCCCGCCACCCTCCGGG
CCGTTGCTTCACAACGTTCAAATCCGCTCCCGGCGGATTTGTCCTACTCAGGAGAGCGTTCACCGACAAA
CAACAGATAAAACGAAAGGCCCAGTCTTCCGACTGAGCCTTTCGTTTTATTTGATGCCTGGCAGTTCCCT
ACTCTCGCGTTAACGCTAGCATGGATGTTTTCCCAGTCACGACGTTGTAAAACGACGGCCAGTCTTAAGC
TCGGGCCCCAAATAATGATTTTATTTTGACTGATAGTGACCTGTTCGTTGCAACACATTGATGAGCAATG
CTTTTTTATAATGCCAACTTTGTACAAAAAAGCAGGCTCCACCATGGCCAACATGAATAGCGACTCCAGG
CACCTGGGCACCAGCGAGGTGGACCACGAGAGGGATCCAGGACCCATGAACATCCAGTTTGAGCCTAGCG
ATCTGCGGTCCAAGAGACCATTCTGCATCGAGCCCACCAACATCGTGAACGTGAATCACGTGATCCAGCG
GGTGTCTGACCACGCCAGCGCCATGAATAAGCGGATCCACTACTATTCCAGACTGACCACACCAGCAGAC
AAGGCCCTGATCGCACCAGATCACGTGGTGCCTGCACCAGAGGAGTGTTACGTGTATTCCCCCCTGGGCT
CTGCCTACAAGCTGCAGTCTTACACCGAGGGCTATGGCAAGAACACCAGCCTGGTGACAATCTTTATGAT
CTGGAATACCATGATGGGCACATCCATCCTGTCTATCCCTTGGGGCATCAAGCAGGCCGGCTTCACCACA
GGCATGTGCGTGATCATCCTGATGGGCCTGCTGACCCTGTACTGCTGTTATAGGGTGGTGAAGAGCCGCA
CAATGATGTTTTCTCTGGACACCACAAGCTGGGAGTACCCCGACGTGTGCAGGCACTATTTTGGCTCCTT
CGGCCAGTGGAGCTCCCTGCTGTTCAGCCTGGTGTCCCTGATCGGCGCCATGATCGTGTACTGGGTGCTG
ATGAGCAACTTCCTGTTTAATACCGGCAAGTTCATCTTTAACTTCATCCACCACATCAATGACACCGATA
CAATCCTGAGCACAAACAATTCCAACCCCGTGATCTGCCCTTCTGCCGGAAGCGGAGGACACCCTGACAA
CTCTAGCATGATCTTTTACGCCAATGATACCGGCGCCCAGCAGTTTGAGAAGTGGTGGGATAAGAGCCGC
ACAGTGCCCTTCTACCTGGTGGGCCTGCTGCTGCCCCTGCTGAACTTTAAGTCTCCTAGCTTCTTTAGCA
AGTTCAATATCCTGGGCACCGTGTCCGTGCTGTACCTGATCTTTCTGGTGACATTCAAGGCCGTGAGGCT
GGGCTTCCACCTGGAGTTTCACTGGTTCATCCCTACCGAGTTCTTTGTGCCAGAGATCCGCTTTCAGTTC
CCACAGCTGACCGGCGTGCTGACACTGGCCTTCTTTATCCACAATTGCATCATCACACTGCTGAAGAACA
ATAAGAAGCAGGAGAACAATGTGAGGGACCTGTGCATCGCCTATATGCTGGTGACCCTGACATACCTGTA
TATCGGCGTGCTGGTGTTTGCCTCCTTCCCCTCTCCCCCTCTGTCCAAGGACTGTATCGAGCAGAACTTT
CTGGACAATTTCCCTTCCTCTGATACCCTGTCTTTCATCGCCCGGATCTTTCTGCTGTTCCAGATGATGA
CAGTGTACCCACTGCTGGGCTATCTGGCCAGAGTGCAGCTGCTGGGCCACATCTTTGGCGACATCTACCC
CTCTATCTTCCACGTGCTGATCCTGAACCTGATCATCGTGGGCGCCGGCGTGATCATGGCCTGCTTCTAC
CCCAATATCGGAGGAATCATCAGGTATTCCGGAGCAGCATGTGGACTGGCCTTCGTGTTCATCTACCCTT
CCCTGATCTATATCATCTCTCTGCACCAGGAGGAGAGACTGACCTGGCCAAAGCTGATCTTTCACGTGTT
CATCATCATCCTGGGCGTGGCCAACCTGATCGTGCAGTTCTTTATGGACCCAGCTTTCTTGTACAAAGTT
GGCATTATAAGAAAGCATTGCTTATCAATTTGTTGCAACGAACAGGTCACTATCAGTCAAAATAAAATCA
TTATTTGCCATCCAGCTGATATCCCCTATAGTGAGTCGTATTACATGGTCATAGCTGTTTCCTGGCAGCT
CTGGCCCGTGTCTCAAAATCTCTGATGTTACATTGCACAAGATAAAAATATATCATCATGAACAATAAAA
CTGTCTGCTTACATAAACAGTAATACAAGGGGTGTTATGAGCCATATTCAACGGGAAACGTCGAGGCCGC
GATTAAATTCCAACATGGATGCTGATTTATATGGGTATAAATGGGCTCGCGATAATGTCGGGCAATCAGG
TGCGACAATCTATCGCTTGTATGGGAAGCCCGATGCGCCAGAGTTGTTTCTGAAACATGGCAAAGGTAGC
GTTGCCAATGATGTTACAGATGAGATGGTCAGACTAAACTGGCTGACGGAATTTATGCCTCTTCCGACCA
TCAAGCATTTTATCCGTACTCCTGATGATGCATGGTTACTCACCACTGCGATCCCCGGAAAAACAGCATT
CCAGGTATTAGAAGAATATCCTGATTCAGGTGAAAATATTGTTGATGCGCTGGCAGTGTTCCTGCGCCGG
TTGCATTCGATTCCTGTTTGTAATTGTCCTTTTAACAGCGATCGCGTATTTCGTCTCGCTCAGGCGCAAT
CACGAATGAATAACGGTTTGGTTGATGCGAGTGATTTTGATGACGAGCGTAATGGCTGGCCTGTTGAACA
AGTCTGGAAAGAAATGCATAAACTTTTGCCATTCTCACCGGATTCAGTCGTCACTCATGGTGATTTCTCA
CTTGATAACCTTATTTTTGACGAGGGGAAATTAATAGGTTGTATTGATGTTGGACGAGTCGGAATCGCAG
ACCGATACCAGGATCTTGCCATCCTATGGAACTGCCTCGGTGAGTTTTCTCCTTCATTACAGAAACGGCT
TTTTCAAAAATATGGTATTGATAATCCTGATATGAATAAATTGCAGTTTCATTTGATGCTCGATGAGTTT
TTCTAATCAGAATTGGTTAATTGGTTGTAACACTGGCAGAGCATTACGCTGACTTGACGGGACGGCGCAA
GCTCATGACCAAAATCCCTTAACGTGAGTTACGCGTCGTTCCACTGAGCGTCAGACCCCGTAGAAAAGAT
CAAAGGATCTTCTTGAGATCCTTTTTTTCTGCGCGTAATCTGCTGCTTGCAAACAAAAAAACCACCGCTA
CCAGCGGTGGTTTGTTTGCCGGATCAAGAGCTACCAACTCTTTTTCCGAAGGTAACTGGCTTCAGCAGAG
CGCAGATACCAAATACTGTTCTTCTAGTGTAGCCGTAGTTAGGCCACCACTTCAAGAACTCTGTAGCACC
GCCTACATACCTCGCTCTGCTAATCCTGTTACCAGTGGCTGCTGCCAGTGGCGATAAGTCGTGTCTTACC
GGGTTGGACTCAAGACGATAGTTACCGGATAAGGCGCAGCGGTCGGGCTGAACGGGGGGTTCGTGCACAC
AGCCCAGCTTGGAGCGAACGACCTACACCGAACTGAGATACCTACAGCGTGAGCTATGAGAAAGCGCCAC
GCTTCCCGAAGGGAGAAAGGCGGACAGGTATCCGGTAAGCGGCAGGGTCGGAACAGGAGAGCGCACGAGG
GAGCTTCCAGGGGGAAACGCCTGGTATCTTTATAGTCCTGTCGGGTTTCGCCACCTCTGACTTGAGCGTC
GATTTTTGTGATGCTCGTCAGGGGGGCGGAGCCTATGGAAAAACGCCAGCAACGCGGCCTTTTTACGGTT
CCTGGCCTTTTGCTGGCCTTTTGCTCACATGTT
