>Addgene plasmid #132070 | pDONR221_SLC38A9 | depositor partial sequence | sequence record 253540 | Codon-optimized ORF of SLC38A9
ATGGCCAACATGAATAGCGACTCCAGGCACCTGGGCACCAGCGAGGTGGACCACGAGAGGGATCCAGGAC
CCATGAACATCCAGTTTGAGCCTAGCGATCTGCGGTCCAAGAGACCATTCTGCATCGAGCCCACCAACAT
CGTGAACGTGAATCACGTGATCCAGCGGGTGTCTGACCACGCCAGCGCCATGAATAAGCGGATCCACTAC
TATTCCAGACTGACCACACCAGCAGACAAGGCCCTGATCGCACCAGATCACGTGGTGCCTGCACCAGAGG
AGTGTTACGTGTATTCCCCCCTGGGCTCTGCCTACAAGCTGCAGTCTTACACCGAGGGCTATGGCAAGAA
CACCAGCCTGGTGACAATCTTTATGATCTGGAATACCATGATGGGCACATCCATCCTGTCTATCCCTTGG
GGCATCAAGCAGGCCGGCTTCACCACAGGCATGTGCGTGATCATCCTGATGGGCCTGCTGACCCTGTACT
GCTGTTATAGGGTGGTGAAGAGCCGCACAATGATGTTTTCTCTGGACACCACAAGCTGGGAGTACCCCGA
CGTGTGCAGGCACTATTTTGGCTCCTTCGGCCAGTGGAGCTCCCTGCTGTTCAGCCTGGTGTCCCTGATC
GGCGCCATGATCGTGTACTGGGTGCTGATGAGCAACTTCCTGTTTAATACCGGCAAGTTCATCTTTAACT
TCATCCACCACATCAATGACACCGATACAATCCTGAGCACAAACAATTCCAACCCCGTGATCTGCCCTTC
TGCCGGAAGCGGAGGACACCCTGACAACTCTAGCATGATCTTTTACGCCAATGATACCGGCGCCCAGCAG
TTTGAGAAGTGGTGGGATAAGAGCCGCACAGTGCCCTTCTACCTGGTGGGCCTGCTGCTGCCCCTGCTGA
ACTTTAAGTCTCCTAGCTTCTTTAGCAAGTTCAATATCCTGGGCACCGTGTCCGTGCTGTACCTGATCTT
TCTGGTGACATTCAAGGCCGTGAGGCTGGGCTTCCACCTGGAGTTTCACTGGTTCATCCCTACCGAGTTC
TTTGTGCCAGAGATCCGCTTTCAGTTCCCACAGCTGACCGGCGTGCTGACACTGGCCTTCTTTATCCACA
ATTGCATCATCACACTGCTGAAGAACAATAAGAAGCAGGAGAACAATGTGAGGGACCTGTGCATCGCCTA
TATGCTGGTGACCCTGACATACCTGTATATCGGCGTGCTGGTGTTTGCCTCCTTCCCCTCTCCCCCTCTG
TCCAAGGACTGTATCGAGCAGAACTTTCTGGACAATTTCCCTTCCTCTGATACCCTGTCTTTCATCGCCC
GGATCTTTCTGCTGTTCCAGATGATGACAGTGTACCCACTGCTGGGCTATCTGGCCAGAGTGCAGCTGCT
GGGCCACATCTTTGGCGACATCTACCCCTCTATCTTCCACGTGCTGATCCTGAACCTGATCATCGTGGGC
GCCGGCGTGATCATGGCCTGCTTCTACCCCAATATCGGAGGAATCATCAGGTATTCCGGAGCAGCATGTG
GACTGGCCTTCGTGTTCATCTACCCTTCCCTGATCTATATCATCTCTCTGCACCAGGAGGAGAGACTGAC
CTGGCCAAAGCTGATCTTTCACGTGTTCATCATCATCCTGGGCGTGGCCAACCTGATCGTGCAGTTCTTT
ATG
